Addgene plasmid #101328: pALPS vif
Purpose: Encodes codon optimized NL4-3 vif
Depositing lab: Jeremy Luban. Depositing organization: University of Massachusetts, Worcester. Publication: Intron-containing RNA from the HIV-1 provirus activates type I interferon and inflammatory cytokines. McCauley SM, Kim K, Nowosielska A, Dauphin A, Yurkovetskiy L, Diehl WE, Luban J. Nat Commun. 2018 Dec 13;9(1):5305. doi: 10.1038/s41467-018-07753-2. PubMed 30546110.
Backbone
  Vector backbone: pALPS
  Vector type: Lentiviral
Growth in bacteria
  Bacterial resistance: Ampicillin, 100 μg/mL
  Growth temperature: 30°C
  Growth strain: NEB Stable
  Copy number: High Copy
Gene/Insert
  Gene/Insert name: NL4-3 vif
  Cloning method: Restriction Enzyme; 5′ cloning site unknown (unknown if destroyed); 3′ cloning site unknown (unknown if destroyed)
  Sequencing primers: 5′ unknown
Terms and licenses: Academic/Nonprofit Terms; Industry Terms: Not Available to Industry
How to cite: pALPS vif was a gift from Jeremy Luban (Addgene plasmid # 101328 ; http://n2t.net/addgene:101328 ; RRID:Addgene_101328)
