[The description below was written by a language model from this plasmid's Addgene catalogue record and pLannotate feature annotations shown in this document.]
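Description:
pALPS vif is a 7.2 kb HIV-1-based lentiviral transfer vector built on the pALPS backbone that delivers a codon-optimized copy of the vif gene from the HIV-1 NL4-3 clone. In bacteria it is maintained through a high-copy ColE1/pUC-type origin and selected with ampicillin via the β-lactamase gene and its own promoter. A fragment of the pBR322 bom region and an SV40 enhancer/early promoter are also annotated in the backbone upstream of the viral cassette.

Genomic RNA is transcribed in producer cells from a CMV enhancer/promoter fused to a truncated 5' LTR. It carries the usual cis-acting elements: the Ψ packaging signal extending into a gag fragment, the Rev response element for Rev-dependent nuclear export, and the cPPT/CTS. A short rev fragment is also annotated. Within the vector, the spleen focus-forming virus (SFFV) LTR promoter drives the vif open reading frame, followed by a WPRE to boost transcript stability and expression. Downstream lie a sequence annotated as a nef fragment and a second truncated LTR, which the annotation tool labels as a 5' LTR although it occupies the 3' position. No mammalian selection marker, reporter or epitope tag is annotated, so vif appears to be the only expressed payload. The cloning sites used are not recorded.

Vif counteracts the host restriction factors APOBEC3G and APOBEC3F by recruiting an E3 ubiquitin ligase complex that directs them to proteasomal degradation. The construct lets this single HIV-1 accessory protein be expressed in transduced cells independently of the rest of the provirus. The associated study examined how HIV-1 proviral products activate type I interferon and inflammatory cytokine responses.
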