Features (pLannotate 1.2.2; 18 found; start..end, strand, type, name):
     31..83      -  misc_feature   bom (fragment): basis of mobility region from pBR322
    245..574     +  promoter       SV40 promoter: SV40 enhancer and early promoter
    586..965     +  enhancer       CMV enhancer: human cytomegalovirus immediate early enhancer
    966..1165    +  promoter       CMV promoter: human cytomegalovirus (CMV) immediate early promoter
   1183..1363    +  LTR            5' LTR (truncated): truncated 5' long terminal repeat (LTR) from HIV-1
   1410..1535    +  misc_feature   HIV-1 Ψ: packaging signal of human immunodeficiency virus type 1
   1519..1857    +  CDS            HIV-1 gag (fragment): gag protein from human immunodeficiency virus 1; gag
   2032..2265    +  misc_feature   RRE: The Rev response element (RRE) of HIV-1 allows for Rev-dependent mRNA export from the nucleus to the cytoplasm.
   2642..2742    +  CDS            Rev (fragment): human immunodeficiency virus 1 (HIV-1) Rev protein; rev; enhances nuclear export of unspliced and incompletely spliced viral mRNAs
   2792..2909    +  misc_feature   cPPT/CTS: central polypurine tract and central termination sequence of HIV-1
   3046..3453    +  promoter       SFFV promoter: spleen focus-forming virus long terminal repeat (LTR) promoter
   3502..4077    +  CDS            vif: VIF_HV1N5 - Experimental evidence at protein level: Swiss-Prot protein existence level 1. Counteracts the innate antiviral activity of host APOBEC3F and APOBEC3G. Forms a complex with host APOBEC3F and APOBEC3G thus preventing the entry of these lethally hypermutating enzymes into progeny virions. Recruits an active E3 ubiquitin ligase complex composed of elongin BC, CUL5, and RBX2 to induce polyubiquitination of APOBEC3G and APOBEC3F. In turn, they are directed to the 26S proteasome for degradation. Vif interaction with APOBEC3G also blocks its cytidine deaminase activity in a proteasome-inde
   4135..4723    +  misc_feature   WPRE: woodchuck hepatitis virus posttranscriptional regulatory element
   4734..5234    +  CDS            nef (fragment): NEF_HV1LA - Experimental evidence at protein level: Swiss-Prot protein existence level 1. Extracellular Nef protein targets CD4(+) T-lymphocytes for apoptosis by interacting with CXCR4 surface receptors. From Human immunodeficiency virus type 1 group M subtype B (isolate Lai) (HIV-1).
   5241..5421    +  LTR            5' LTR (truncated): truncated 5' long terminal repeat (LTR) from HIV-1
   5492..6080    -  rep_origin     ori: high-copy-number ColE1/pMB1/pBR322/pUC origin of replication
   6251..7111    -  CDS            AmpR: β-lactamase; bla; confers resistance to ampicillin, carbenicillin, and related antibiotics
   7112..7216    -  promoter       AmpR promoter: bla
>Addgene plasmid #101328 | pALPS vif | addgene full sequence | sequence record 194219 | Addgene NGS Result
GTCGACGGATCGGGAGATCTCCCGATCCCCTATGGTGCACTCTCAGTACAATCTGCTCTGATGCCGCATA
GTTAAGCCAGTATCTGCTCCCTGCTTGTGTGTTGGAGGTCGCTGAGTAGTGCGCGAGCAAAATTTAAGCT
ACAACAAGGCAAGGCTTGACCGACAATTGCATGAAGAATCTGCTTAGGGTTAGGCGTTTTGCGCTGCTTC
GCGATGTACGGGCCAGATATACGCGCTGTGGAATGTGTGTCAGTTAGGGTGTGGAAAGTCCCCAGGCTCC
CCAGCAGGCAGAAGTATGCAAAGCATGCATCTCAATTAGTCAGCAACCAGGTGTGGAAAGTCCCCAGGCT
CCCCAGCAGGCAGAAGTATGCAAAGCATGCATCTCAATTAGTCAGCAACCATAGTCCCGCCCCTAACTCC
GCCCATCCCGCCCCTAACTCCGCCCAGTTCCGCCCATTCTCCGCCCCATGGCTGACTAATTTTTTTTATT
TATGCAGAGGCCGAGGCCGCCTCTGCCTCTGAGCTATTCCAGAAGTAGTGAGGAGGCTTTTTTGGAGGCC
TAGGCTTTTGCAAAAAGCTCGCGTTGACATTGATTATTGACTAGTTATTAATAGTAATCAATTACGGGGT
CATTAGTTCATAGCCCATATATGGAGTTCCGCGTTACATAACTTACGGTAAATGGCCCGCCTGGCTGACC
GCCCAACGACCCCCGCCCATTGACGTCAATAATGACGTATGTTCCCATAGTAACGCCAATAGGGACTTTC
CATTGACGTCAATGGGTGGAGTATTTACGGTAAACTGCCCACTTGGCAGTACATCAAGTGTATCATATGC
CAAGTACGCCCCCTATTGACGTCAATGACGGTAAATGGCCCGCCTGGCATTATGCCCAGTACATGACCTT
ATGGGACTTTCCTACTTGGCAGTACATCTACGTATTAGTCATCGCTATTACCATGGTGATGCGGTTTTGG
CAGTACATCAATGGGCGTGGATAGCGGTTTGACTCACGGGGATTTCCAAGTCTCCACCCCATTGACGTCA
ATGGGAGTTTGTTTTGGCACCAAAATCAACGGGACTTTCCAAAATGTCGTAACAACTCCGCCCCATTGAC
GCAAATGGGCGGTAGGCGTGTACGGTGGGAGGTCTATATAAGCAGCGCGTTTTGCCTGTACTGGGTCTCT
CTGGTTAGACCAGATCTGAGCCTGGGAGCTCTCTGGCTAACTAGGGAACCCACTGCTTAAGCCTCAATAA
AGCTTGCCTTGAGTGCTTCAAGTAGTGTGTGCCCGTCTGTTGTGTGACTCTGGTAACTAGAGATCCCTCA
GACCCTTTTAGTCAGTGTGGAAAATCTCTAGCAGTGGCGCCCGAACAGGGACTTGAAAGCGAAAGGGAAA
CCAGAGGAGCTCTCTCGACGCAGGACTCGGCTTGCTGAAGCGCGCACGGCAAGAGGCGAGGGGCGGCGAC
TGGTGAGTACGCCAAAAATTTTGACTAGCGGAGGCTAGAAGGAGAGAGATGGGTGCGAGAGCGTCAGTAT
TAAGCGGGGGAGAATTAGATCGCGATGGGAAAAAATTCGGTTAAGGCCAGGGGGAAAGAAAAAATATAAA
TTAAAACATATAGTATGGGCAAGCAGGGAGCTAGAACGATTCGCAGTTAATCCTGGCCTGTTAGAAACAT
CAGAAGGCTGTAGACAAATACTGGGACAGCTACAACCATCCCTTCAGACAGGATCAGAAGAACTTAGATC
ATTATATAATACAGTAGCAACCCTCTATTGTGTGCATCAAAGGATAGAGATAAAAGACACCAAGGAAGCT
TTAGACAAGATAGAGGAAGAGCAAAACAAAAGTAAGACCACCGCACAGCAAGCGGCCGGCCGCTGATCTT
CAGACCTGGAGGAGGAGATATGAGGGACAATTGGAGAAGTGAATTATATAAATATAAAGTAGTAAAAATT
GAACCATTAGGAGTAGCACCCACCAAGGCAAAGAGAAGAGTGGTGCAGAGAGAAAAAAGAGCAGTGGGAA
TAGGAGCTTTGTTCCTTGGGTTCTTGGGAGCAGCAGGAAGCACTATGGGCGCAGCGTCAATGACGCTGAC
GGTACAGGCCAGACAATTATTGTCTGGTATAGTGCAGCAGCAGAACAATTTGCTGAGGGCTATTGAGGCG
CAACAGCATCTGTTGCAACTCACAGTCTGGGGCATCAAGCAGCTCCAGGCAAGAATCCTGGCTGTGGAAA
GATACCTAAAGGATCAACAGCTCCTGGGGATTTGGGGTTGCTCTGGAAAACTCATTTGCACCACTGCTGT
GCCTTGGAATGCTAGTTGGAGTAATAAATCTCTGGAACAGATTTGGAATCACACGACCTGGATGGAGTGG
GACAGAGAAATTAACAATTACACAAGCTTAATACACTCCTTAATTGAAGAATCGCAAAACCAGCAAGAAA
AGAATGAACAAGAATTATTGGAATTAGATAAATGGGCAAGTTTGTGGAATTGGTTTAACATAACAAATTG
GCTGTGGTATATAAAATTATTCATAATGATAGTAGGAGGCTTGGTAGGTTTAAGAATAGTTTTTGCTGTA
CTTTCTATAGTGAATAGAGTTAGGCAGGGATATTCACCATTATCGTTTCAGACCCACCTCCCAACCCCGA
GGGGACCCGACAGGCCCGAAGGAATAGAAGAAGAAGGTGGAGAGAGAGACAGAGACAGATCCATTCGATT
AGTGAACGGATCGGCACTGCGTGCGCCAATTCTGCAGACAAATGGCAGTATTCATCCACAATTTTAAAAG
AAAAGGGGGGATTGGGGGGTACAGTGCAGGGGAAAGAATAGTAGACATAATAGCAACAGACATACAAACT
AAAGAATTACAAAAACAAATTACAAAAATTCAAAATTTTCGGGTTTATTACAGGGACAGCAGAGATCCAG
TTTGGTTAATTAACTGCAGCCCCGATAAAATAAAAGATTTTATTTAGTCTCCAGAAAAAGGGGGGAATGA
AAGACCCCACCTGTAGGTTTGGCAAGCTAGCTGCAGTAACGCCATTTTGCAAGGCATGGAAAAATACCAA
ACCAAGAATAGAGAAGTTCAGATCAAGGGCGGGTACATGAAAATAGCTAACGTTGGGCCAAACAGGATAT
CTGCGGTGAGCAGTTTCGGCCCCGGCCCGGGGCCAAGAACAGATGGTCACCGCAGTTTCGGCCCCGGCCC
GAGGCCAAGAACAGATGGTCCCCAGATATGGCCCAACCCTCAGCAGTTTCTTAAGACCCATCAGATGTTT
CCAGGCTCCCCCAAGGACCTGAAATGACCCTGCGCCTTATTTGAATTAACCAATCAGCCTGCTTCTCGCT
TCTGTTCGCGCGCTTCTGCTTCCCGAGCTCTATAAAAGAGCTCACAACCCCTCACTCGGCGCGCCAGTCC
TCCGACAGACTGAGTCGCCCGGGGGTCTAGAAGCGCTGGATCCGTTTAAACGCGGCCGCACGCGTGCCAC
CATGGAGAACAGGTGGCAGGTCATGATTGTCTGGCAGGTGGACAGGATGAGGATCAACACCTGGAAGAGG
CTGGTGAAGCACCACATGTACATCAGCAGGAAGGCCAAGGACTGGTTCTACAGGCACCACTATGAGAGCA
CCAACCCCAAGATCAGCTCTGAGGTGCACATACCTCTGGGGGATGCCAAGCTTGTCATCACCACCTACTG
GGGCCTGCACACTGGGGAGAGGGACTGGCACCTGGGCCAGGGGGTGAGCATTGAGTGGAGGAAGAAGAGG
TACAGCACCCAGGTGGACCCTGACCTGGCTGACCAGCTGATCCACCTGCACTACTTTGACTGCTTCTCTG
AGTCTGCCATCAGGAACACCATCCTGGGCAGGATTGTGAGCCCCAGGTGTGAGTACCAGGCTGGCCACAA
CAAGGTCGGCAGCCTGCAGTACCTGGCCCTGGCTGCCCTGATCAAGCCCAAGCAGATCAAGCCCCCCCTG
CCCTCTGTGAGGAAGCTGACTGAGGACAGGTGGAACAAGCCCCAGAAGACCAAGGGCCACAGGGGCAGCC
ACACCATGAATGGCCACTGAGCGATCGCGAATTCACGCGTATCGATACCGGTGGCCCCTGGGGCCGCGAT
CGCTAATCAACCTCTGGATTACAAAATTTGTGAAAGATTGACTGGTATTCTTAACTATGTTGCTCCTTTT
ACGCTATGTGGATACGCTGCTTTAATGCCTTTGTATCATGCTATTGCTTCCCGTATGGCTTTCATTTTCT
CCTCCTTGTATAAATCCTGGTTGCTGTCTCTTTATGAGGAGTTGTGGCCCGTTGTCAGGCAACGTGGCGT
GGTGTGCACTGTGTTTGCTGACGCAACCCCCACTGGTTGGGGCATTGCCACCACCTGTCAGCTCCTTTCC
GGGACTTTCGCTTTCCCCCTCCCTATTGCCACGGCGGAACTCATCGCCGCCTGCCTTGCCCGCTGCTGGA
CAGGGGCTCGGCTGTTGGGCACTGACAATTCCGTGGTGTTGTCGGGGAAGCTGACGTCCTTTCCATGGCT
GCTCGCCTGTGTTGCCACCTGGATTCTGCGCGGGACGTCCTTCTGCTACGTCCCTTCGGCCCTCAATCCA
GCGGACCTTCCTTCCCGCGGCCTGCTGCCGGCTCTGCGGCCTCTTCCGCGTCTTCGCCTTCGCCCTCAGA
CGAGTCGGATCTCCCTTTGGGCCGCCTCCCCGCTTAATCGCGTCGAGACCTAGAAAAACATGGAGCAATC
ACAAGTAGCAATACAGCAGCTACCAATGCTGATTGTGCCTGGCTAGAAGCACAAGAGGAGGAGGAGGTGG
GTTTTCCAGTCACACCTCAGGTACCTTTAAGACCAATGACTTACAAGGCAGCTGTAGATCTTAGCCACTT
TTTAAAAGAAAAGGGGGGACTGGAAGGGCTAATTCACTCCCAACGAAGACAAGATATCCTTGATCTGTGG
ATCTACCACACACAAGGCTACTTCCCTGATTGGCAGAACTACACACCAGGGCCAGGGATCAGATATCCAC
TGACCTTTGGATGGTGCTACAAGCTAGTACCAGTTGAGCAAGAGAAGGTAGAAGAAGCCAATGAAGGAGA
GAACACCCGCTTGTTACACCCTGTGAGCCTGCATGGGATGGATGACCCGGAGAGAGAAGTATTAGAGTGG
AGGTTTGACAGCCGCCTAGCATTTCATCACATGGCCCGAGAGCTGCATCCGGACTGTACTGGGTCTCTCT
GGTTAGACCAGATCTGAGCCTGGGAGCTCTCTGGCTAACTAGGGAACCCACTGCTTAAGCCTCAATAAAG
CTTGCCTTGAGTGCTTCAAGTAGTGTGTGCCCGTCTGTTGTGTGACTCTGGTAACTAGAGATCCCTCAGA
CCCTTTTAGTCAGTGTGGAAAATCTCTAGCAGGGCCCGTTTCATGTGAGCAAAAGGCCAGCAAAAGGCCA
GGAACCGTAAAAAGGCCGCGTTGCTGGCGTTTTTCCATAGGCTCCGCCCCCCTGACGAGCATCACAAAAA
TCGACGCTCAAGTCAGAGGTGGCGAAACCCGACAGGACTATAAAGATACCAGGCGTTTCCCCCTGGAAGC
TCCCTCGTGCGCTCTCCTGTTCCGACCCTGCCGCTTACCGGATACCTGTCCGCCTTTCTCCCTTCGGGAA
GCGTGGCGCTTTCTCATAGCTCACGCTGTAGGTATCTCAGTTCGGTGTAGGTCGTTCGCTCCAAGCTGGG
CTGTGTGCACGAACCCCCCGTTCAGCCCGACCGCTGCGCCTTATCCGGTAACTATCGTCTTGAGTCCAAC
CCGGTAAGACACGACTTATCGCCACTGGCAGCAGCCACTGGTAACAGGATTAGCAGAGCGAGGTATGTAG
GCGGTGCTACAGAGTTCTTGAAGTGGTGGCCTAACTACGGCTACACTAGAAGAACAGTATTTGGTATCTG
CGCTCTGCTGAAGCCAGTTACCTTCGGAAAAAGAGTTGGTAGCTCTTGATCCGGCAAACAAACCACCGCT
GGTAGCGGTGGTTTTTTTGTTTGCAAGCAGCAGATTACGCGCAGAAAAAAAGGATCTCAAGAAGATCCTT
TGATCTTTTCTACGGGGTCTGACGCTCAGTGGAACGAAAACTCACGTTAAGGGATTTTGGTCATGAGATT
ATCAAAAAGGATCTTCACCTAGATCCTTTTAAATTAAAAATGAAGTTTTAAATCAATCTAAAGTATATAT
GAGTAAACTTGGTCTGACAGTTACCAATGCTTAATCAGTGAGGCACCTATCTCAGCGATCTGTCTATTTC
GTTCATCCATAGTTGCCTGACTCCCCGTCGTGTAGATAACTACGATACGGGAGGGCTTACCATCTGGCCC
CAGTGCTGCAATGATACCGCGAGACCCACGCTCACCGGCTCCAGATTTATCAGCAATAAACCAGCCAGCC
GGAAGGGCCGAGCGCAGAAGTGGTCCTGCAACTTTATCCGCCTCCATCCAGTCTATTAATTGTTGCCGGG
AAGCTAGAGTAAGTAGTTCGCCAGTTAATAGTTTGCGCAACGTTGTTGCCATTGCTACAGGCATCGTGGT
GTCACGCTCGTCGTTTGGTATGGCTTCATTCAGCTCCGGTTCCCAACGATCAAGGCGAGTTACATGATCC
CCCATGTTGTGCAAAAAAGCGGTTAGCTCCTTCGGTCCTCCGATCGTTGTCAGAAGTAAGTTGGCCGCAG
TGTTATCACTCATGGTTATGGCAGCACTGCATAATTCTCTTACTGTCATGCCATCCGTAAGATGCTTTTC
TGTGACTGGTGAGTACTCAACCAAGTCATTCTGAGAATAGTGTATGCGGCGACCGAGTTGCTCTTGCCCG
GCGTCAATACGGGATAATACCGCGCCACATAGCAGAACTTTAAAAGTGCTCATCATTGGAAAACGTTCTT
CGGGGCGAAAACTCTCAAGGATCTTACCGCTGTTGAGATCCAGTTCGATGTAACCCACTCGTGCACCCAA
CTGATCTTCAGCATCTTTTACTTTCACCAGCGTTTCTGGGTGAGCAAAAACAGGAAGGCAAAATGCCGCA
AAAAAGGGAATAAGGGCGACACGGAAATGTTGAATACTCATACTCTTCCTTTTTCAATATTATTGAAGCA
TTTATCAGGGTTATTGTCTCATGAGCGGATACATATTTGAATGTATTTAGAAAAATAAACAAATAGGGGT
TCCGCGCACATTTCCCCGAAAAGTGCCACCTGAC
